>Addgene plasmid #172609 | pUC57-2xFLAG-mAID-AMBRA1 HDR donor template | addgene full sequence | sequence record 340109 | Addgene NGS Result
TCGCGCGTTTCGGTGATGACGGTGAAAACCTCTGACACATGCAGCTCCCGGAGACGGTCACAGCTTGTCT
GTAAGCGGATGCCGGGAGCAGACAAGCCCGTCAGGGCGCGTCAGCGGGTGTTGGCGGGTGTCGGGGCTGG
CTTAACTATGCGGCATCAGAGCAGATTGTACTGAGAGTGCACCATATGCGGTGTGAAATACCGCACAGAT
GCGTAAGGAGAAAATACCGCATCAGGCGCCATTCGCCATTCAGGCTGCGCAACTGTTGGGAAGGGCGATC
GGTGCGGGCCTCTTCGCTATTACGCCAGCTGGCGAAAGGGGGATGTGCTGCAAGGCGATTAAGTTGGGTA
ACGCCAGGGTTTTCCCAGTCACGACGTTGTAAAACGACGGCCAGTGAATTGACGCGTATTGGGATGGATC
CAACATCCTTCTTCCTAGGAGTTGCATAATGAATTAAATATGCAGGGTTAAAGTGTCTTGATACCTACTG
AAATAATTCCAAAATTATACAAAAAAAACACCAACCTCAATGTAACCATATCTCTATCCATGGAGATAGA
TGAGGCAAATTTGGCAAAATATTGACAATTCTTGAGTCTAGGTGGAGAATAGTGTATGTTTATTGTACCA
TTCTTTCAACTTTCCTATATTTTTTAAAACATTCATAGTGGAGCTAAAGAAACAATGTCACAGTGGATAA
CACTGTATATATGTAGATATTCTTTTGAAATACCATTTTATCAGGCTTACATAGTCCATTGTATAGACCA
CAATTTGTTCTTTAATCATTACACTTGTGTGTATTGTGCTGCTAGTTGCCATTTTAGTAGAATTTTAATT
TCTGATGAAGTTTTCTCCTTGTAAGTCTTGTGGTAGATGAGAAAAGGAGCCTGATTTTTTTTTTTCCTTC
CCTTTCCTTCTCTGTCCTCTACCCTGGATCTTTAGTGGAGAAGAGAAAGAGAAAATGAGTGAGAAAGGTA
CTCCTAAATAATCTTTTTTTTTTTGAGATGGAGTCTTGCTCTGTCGCCCAGGCACTGGAGTGCAATGGCA
CTATCTCAGCTCTCTGCAACTTCTGCGTCCTGGGTTCAAGCAATTCTCCTGCTTCAGTCTGATGAGTAGC
TGGGATTACAGGTGCCTGCCACCACACCCGGCTAATTTTTGTATTTTAGTAGAGACGGGGTTTCACCATG
TTGGCCAGGCTGTCTCAAACTCCTGACCTCAAGCAATCCAATCTCCTTGGCTTCCCAAAGTTCGGGGATT
ACAGGCGTGAGCCACTGTGCTTGGCCTGATCCTTTCTTTAGCTACAAGGTTGAGCTATGGAGAATATGAG
AGTATGAAATATTTTTGGAAGAAAAATTCTGGGAGGAAGGGTCTTTTCTGAGAAAGTGTCATTAAATAGG
AAAAGTATAATTTCCCTTTTGAGCTAGAATTGTATTTGCAATTAGAAGCTTCTCGTTGCAGAAGTCGTTC
TTTGACATTATTCTTTGTTCCTTAAGATTTCCATGAGGACAACTTACAAGGACCTGTATGGCCTCATTTT
AGCTGCTTCAGTGTGTTGGAGCTGTTACTTGCTCCTTCATTTCCTGGGCCTGGTGTGACAGTGGCTACTG
AGCGCCATGGACTACAAGGACGACGATGACAAGGTACCAGGATCTGGGGATTATAAAGATGATGATGATA
AAGGAGGAGGAGGAAGCGGCGGAGGCGGAAGCGGAGGAGGAGGAAGCAAGGAGAAGAGTGCTTGTCCTAA
AGATCCAGCCAAACCTCCGGCCAAGGCACAAGTTGTGGGATGGCCACCGGTGAGATCATACCGGAAGAAC
GTGATGGTTTCCTGCCAAAAATCAAGCGGTGGCCCGGAGGCGGCGGCGTTCGTGAAGGTATCAATGGACG
GAGCACCGTACTTGAGGAAAATCGATTTGAGGATGTATAAAGGAGGAGGAGGAAGCGGCGGAGGCGGAAG
CGGAGGAGGAGGAAGCATGAAGGTTGTCCCAGAAAAGAATGCTGTCCGGATACTCTGGGGGCGAGAACGG
GGTGCTCGGGCCATGGGAGCTCAGCGGCTTCTGCAGGAGCTGGTAGAAGATAAAACCCGGTGGATGAAAT
GGGAGGGCAAGGTAAGGAAAATGGCTATATTTCACATAGGATTTGTGCTGGTGATGGTAGAATGAGACCT
TAGAATGGGTTAACAGCAGAGAGTTGGGATATATTTATCTTGTGTGGGAGAGTTGACATATCTGACTTAG
GGAGTTGTTTGTAAATTTGAAAGAACTAATGTGCTAGAAATATCTTTTTCCTTTAGAGCTAGACAGTTTT
CCTGAAGGTAATTTAGGTTTATCTCTCTCAATTTGTAGCTTGATCATTGTCTCCAGTTTTTAAGCCTACA
CTGTGAATGCTAATCTAGAATGGTTAATGTGCTTTTGAGATACGGTGAACCATGGTCTACAAATCATGTA
TTTTAACTTTTTTTTTTTTTTTGTCTCCCAGAGAGTAGAACTGCCGGATAGTCCACGCTCTACCTTCTTA
TTGGCCTTCAGCCCAGACAGGTACTCAGTATTTATCTATAACTTAAGATTTGTGATAACAGTGCTTTCTG
TATATTTGGCCTGGCTTGATCTTCCAAGTCAGTCCCTAAAGTCTCTCTGAAGTACTGTATGAACAGCACT
TTGGCCCCGTGTCGGAAAGGGAAAGAAAGTAGATGAGCAGTGCTAACCTGAAAAATCATGAGAACAAGCA
AAGGAAACTGAGAGGATCAAAACTTGGAAAGTTTCTCAATAACAATCATTTGCCTGTGTGATACAGCTCA
CCAGTGGTATGATGGTTTTTCCAGTGGGAAAAAATATTTTCCGAATGTGGCATGTGTCATTTGGGGACAG
TGTGGACAAGCCAAAAGCTTTTAAAGATCAGAATATTTCTGTTTGTAGATATACTGCCTAACATACAAAG
CTTAGTTTCTTTCATGTTGGGATTGGCAGGTAGCATCAATATTCTATGTCGTCCAAAGTTGATAAGATTG
GTTACCCTTCCACATGCTTCTGAATTCAGTTCTACTCTTTGATTTTCTAGGACTCTCTTAGCCTCCACCC
ATGTGAACCATAATATCTATATTACGGAGGTGAAGACTGGCAAGTGTGTTCATTCCCTGATTGGACACCG
CCGTACTCCATGGTGTGTCACTTTTCATCCCACCATCTCAGGCCTTATTGCTTCTGGCTGCCTAGATGGG
GAGGTTAGGATTTGGGATTTACACGTGAGTATTTCCTTAAGATACCCCTCGAGATCCCAATGGCGCGCCG
AGCTTGGCGTAATCATGGTCATAGCTGTTTCCTGTGTGAAATTGTTATCCGCTCACAATTCCACACAACA
TACGAGCCGGAAGCATAAAGTGTAAAGCCTGGGGTGCCTAATGAGTGAGCTAACTCACATTAATTGCGTT
GCGCTCACTGCCCGCTTTCCAGTCGGGAAACCTGTCGTGCCAGCTGCATTAATGAATCGGCCAACGCGCG
GGGAGAGGCGGTTTGCGTATTGGGCGCTCTTCCGCTTCCTCGCTCACTGACTCGCTGCGCTCGGTCGTTC
GGCTGCGGCGAGCGGTATCAGCTCACTCAAAGGCGGTAATACGGTTATCCACAGAATCAGGGGATAACGC
AGGAAAGAACATGTGAGCAAAAGGCCAGCAAAAGGCCAGGAACCGTAAAAAGGCCGCGTTGCTGGCGTTT
TTCCATAGGCTCCGCCCCCCTGACGAGCATCACAAAAATCGACGCTCAAGTCAGAGGTGGCGAAACCCGA
CAGGACTATAAAGATACCAGGCGTTTCCCCCTGGAAGCTCCCTCGTGCGCTCTCCTGTTCCGACCCTGCC
GCTTACCGGATACCTGTCCGCCTTTCTCCCTTCGGGAAGCGTGGCGCTTTCTCATAGCTCACGCTGTAGG
TATCTCAGTTCGGTGTAGGTCGTTCGCTCCAAGCTGGGCTGTGTGCACGAACCCCCCGTTCAGCCCGACC
GCTGCGCCTTATCCGGTAACTATCGTCTTGAGTCCAACCCGGTAAGACACGACTTATCGCCACTGGCAGC
AGCCACTGGTAACAGGATTAGCAGAGCGAGGTATGTAGGCGGTGCTACAGAGTTCTTGAAGTGGTGGCCT
AACTACGGCTACACTAGAAGAACAGTATTTGGTATCTGCGCTCTGCTGAAGCCAGTTACCTTCGGAAAAA
GAGTTGGTAGCTCTTGATCCGGCAAACAAACCACCGCTGGTAGCGGTGGTTTTTTTGTTTGCAAGCAGCA
GATTACGCGCAGAAAAAAAGGATCTCAAGAAGATCCTTTGATCTTTTCTACGGGGTCTGACGCTCAGTGG
AACGAAAACTCACGTTAAGGGATTTTGGTCATGAGATTATCAAAAAGGATCTTCACCTAGATCCTTTTAA
ATTAAAAATGAAGTTTTAAATCAATCTAAAGTATATATGAGTAAACTTGGTCTGACAGTTACCAATGCTT
AATCAGTGAGGCACCTATCTCAGCGATCTGTCTATTTCGTTCATCCATAGTTGCCTGACTCCCCGTCGTG
TAGATAACTACGATACGGGAGGGCTTACCATCTGGCCCCAGTGCTGCAATGATACCGCGAGACCCACGCT
CACCGGCTCCAGATTTATCAGCAATAAACCAGCCAGCCGGAAGGGCCGAGCGCAGAAGTGGTCCTGCAAC
TTTATCCGCCTCCATCCAGTCTATTAATTGTTGCCGGGAAGCTAGAGTAAGTAGTTCGCCAGTTAATAGT
TTGCGCAACGTTGTTGCCATTGCTACAGGCATCGTGGTGTCACGCTCGTCGTTTGGTATGGCTTCATTCA
GCTCCGGTTCCCAACGATCAAGGCGAGTTACATGATCCCCCATGTTGTGCAAAAAAGCGGTTAGCTCCTT
CGGTCCTCCGATCGTTGTCAGAAGTAAGTTGGCCGCAGTGTTATCACTCATGGTTATGGCAGCACTGCAT
AATTCTCTTACTGTCATGCCATCCGTAAGATGCTTTTCTGTGACTGGTGAGTACTCAACCAAGTCATTCT
GAGAATAGTGTATGCGGCGACCGAGTTGCTCTTGCCCGGCGTCAATACGGGATAATACCGCGCCACATAG
CAGAACTTTAAAAGTGCTCATCATTGGAAAACGTTCTTCGGGGCGAAAACTCTCAAGGATCTTACCGCTG
TTGAGATCCAGTTCGATGTAACCCACTCGTGCACCCAACTGATCTTCAGCATCTTTTACTTTCACCAGCG
TTTCTGGGTGAGCAAAAACAGGAAGGCAAAATGCCGCAAAAAAGGGAATAAGGGCGACACGGAAATGTTG
AATACTCATACTCTTCCTTTTTCAATATTATTGAAGCATTTATCAGGGTTATTGTCTCATGAGCGGATAC
ATATTTGAATGTATTTAGAAAAATAAACAAATAGGGGTTCCGCGCACATTTCCCCGAAAAGTGCCACCTG
ACGTCTAAGAAACCATTATTATCATGACATTAACCTATAAAAATAGGCGTATCACGAGGCCCTTTCGTC
Features (pLannotate 1.2.2; 16 found; start..end, strand, type, name):
    137..236     +  misc_feature   bom (fragment): basis of mobility region from pBR322
    242..399     -  CDS            lacZα (fragment): LacZα fragment of β-galactosidase; lacZ fragment
   1037..1201    +  CDS            C16orf89 (fragment): CP089_HUMAN - Experimental evidence at protein level: Swiss-Prot protein existence level 1. From Homo sapiens (Human).
   1221..1286    -  CDS            ZNF561-AS1 (fragment): CS082_HUMAN - Also known as C19orf82. Protein predicted: Swiss-Prot protein existence level 4. From Homo sapiens (Human).
   1623..1643    +  CDS            FLAG (fragment): FLAG® epitope tag, followed by an enterokinase cleavage site
   1728..1931    +  CDS            mini-AID: minimal degron from the auxin-responsive IAA17 protein of Arabidopsis thaliana (Kubota et al., 2013) acts as an auxin-inducible degron (AID) in the presence of TIR1
   1977..2111    +  CDS            AMBRA1 (fragment): AMRA1_HUMAN - Also known as KIAA1736. Experimental evidence at protein level: Swiss-Prot protein existence level 1. Regulates autophagy and development of the nervous system. Involved in autophagy in controlling protein turnover during neuronal development, and in regulating normal cell survival and proliferation (By similarity). From Homo sapiens (Human).
   3011..3244    +  CDS            AMBRA1 (fragment): AMRA1_HUMAN - Also known as KIAA1736. Experimental evidence at protein level: Swiss-Prot protein existence level 1. Regulates autophagy and development of the nervous system. Involved in autophagy in controlling protein turnover during neuronal development, and in regulating normal cell survival and proliferation (By similarity). From Homo sapiens (Human).
   3332..3348    -  protein_bind   lac operator: The lac repressor binds to the lac operator to inhibit transcription in E. coli. This inhibition can be relieved by adding lactose or isopropyl-β-D-thiogalactopyranoside (IPTG). lac repressor encoded by lacI
   3356..3386    -  promoter       lac promoter: promoter for the E. coli lac operon
   3401..3422    -  protein_bind   CAP binding site: CAP binding activates transcription in the presence of cAMP. E. coli catabolite activator protein
   3435..3527    -  CDS            lacI (fragment): lac repressor; lacI; The lac repressor binds to the lac operator to inhibit transcription in E. coli. This inhibition can be relieved by adding lactose or isopropyl-β-D-thiogalactopyranoside (IPTG).
   3710..4298    -  rep_origin     ori: high-copy-number ColE1/pMB1/pBR322/pUC origin of replication
   4469..5329    -  CDS            AmpR: β-lactamase; bla; confers resistance to ampicillin, carbenicillin, and related antibiotics
   5330..5434    -  promoter       AmpR promoter: bla
   5529..35      +  CDS            rop (fragment) (across the origin): Rop protein, which maintains plasmids at low copy number; rop
