[The description below was written by a language model from this plasmid's Addgene catalogue record and pLannotate feature annotations shown in this document.]
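Description:
pUC57-2xFLAG-mAID-AMBRA1 HDR donor template is a CRISPR knock-in donor plasmid built on the pUC57 cloning backbone and intended for homology-directed repair in human cells. It is propagated in E. coli through a high-copy ColE1/pUC-type origin and selected with ampicillin via the β-lactamase gene and its native promoter. The remaining backbone annotations (lac promoter, lac operator, CAP site, and fragments of lacZα, lacI, bom and rop) are remnants of the pUC-type cloning region and have no role in the donor function.

The roughly 2.8 kb insert combines synthetic tag sequence with human AMBRA1 genomic sequence. The feature table places a FLAG epitope annotation upstream of a mini-AID degron, the minimal auxin-responsive segment of Arabidopsis IAA17, followed directly by AMBRA1 coding fragments. This is consistent with an in-frame N-terminal 2xFLAG-mAID fusion, although only one partial FLAG hit was annotated. The two separated AMBRA1 coding hits probably represent exons within the downstream homology arm. The short matches to C16orf89 and ZNF561-AS1 upstream of the tag are probably spurious similarity hits within the upstream genomic arm, although the record does not define the arm boundaries. No mammalian promoter or selection marker is annotated, as expected for a template meant to place the tag under endogenous AMBRA1 control.

According to the depositor, the plasmid is used with a companion px458-based Cas9/guide plasmid targeting the AMBRA1 N-terminus. The resulting tagged endogenous protein can be detected or purified through FLAG. In cells expressing the TIR1 auxin receptor, it can also be rapidly depleted by adding auxin.
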