Addgene plasmid #172609: pUC57-2xFLAG-mAID-AMBRA1 HDR donor template
Purpose: Donor plasmid containing the HDR template for the in-frame, N-terminal 2xFLAG-mAID tagging of AMBRA1 gene
Depositing lab: Michele Pagano. Publication: CRL4(AMBRA1) is a master regulator of D-type cyclins. Simoneschi D, Rona G, Zhou N, Jeong YT, Jiang S, Milletti G, Arbini AA, O'Sullivan A, Wang AA, Nithikasem S, Keegan S, Siu Y, Cianfanelli V, Maiani E, Nazio F, Cecconi F, Boccalatte F, Fenyo D, Jones DR, Busino L, Pagano M. Nature. 2021 Apr;592(7856):789-793. doi: 10.1038/s41586-021-03445-y. Epub 2021 Apr 14. PubMed 33854235.
Backbone
  Vector backbone: pUC57
  Vector type: CRISPR ; Human Targeting
Growth in bacteria
  Bacterial resistance: Ampicillin, 100 μg/mL
  Growth temperature: 37°C
  Growth strain: DH5alpha
  Copy number: Unknown
Gene/Insert
  Gene/Insert name: 2xFLAG-mAID-AMBRA1
  Species: H. sapiens (human), Synthetic
  Insert size (bp): 2846
  Entrez Gene: AMBRA1 (a.k.a. DCAF3, WDR94)
  Cloning method: Restriction Enzyme; 5′ cloning site Unknown (unknown if destroyed); 3′ cloning site Unknown (unknown if destroyed)
Terms and licenses: Academic/Nonprofit Terms; Industry Terms: Not Available to Industry
Depositor comments: When used in combination with px458-AMBRA1 (optimized for N-terminal knock-in), this plasmid can be used as a donor template for the CRISPR knock-in of a 2xFLAG-mAID tag in the AMBRA1 gene
How to cite: pUC57-2xFLAG-mAID-AMBRA1 HDR donor template was a gift from Michele Pagano (Addgene plasmid # 172609 ; http://n2t.net/addgene:172609 ; RRID:Addgene_172609)
