>Addgene plasmid #172609 | pUC57-2xFLAG-mAID-AMBRA1 HDR donor template | depositor partial sequence | sequence record 334925 | Sequence of the synthesized HDR donor template
AACATCCTTCTTCCTAGGAGTTGCATAATGAATTAAATATGCAGGGTTAAAGTGTCTTGATACCTACTGA
AATAATTCCAAAATTATACAAAAAAAACACCAACCTCAATGTAACCATATCTCTATCCATGGAGATAGAT
GAGGCAAATTTGGCAAAATATTGACAATTCTTGAGTCTAGGTGGAGAATAGTGTATGTTTATTGTACCAT
TCTTTCAACTTTCCTATATTTTTTAAAACATTCATAGTGGAGCTAAAGAAACAATGTCACAGTGGATAAC
ACTGTATATATGTAGATATTCTTTTGAAATACCATTTTATCAGGCTTACATAGTCCATTGTATAGACCAC
AATTTGTTCTTTAATCATTACACTTGTGTGTATTGTGCTGCTAGTTGCCATTTTAGTAGAATTTTAATTT
CTGATGAAGTTTTCTCCTTGTAAGTCTTGTGGTAGATGAGAAAAGGAGCCTGATTTTTTTTTTTCCTTCC
CTTTCCTTCTCTGTCCTCTACCCTGGATCTTTAGTGGAGAAGAGAAAGAGAAAATGAGTGAGAAAGGTAC
TCCTAAATAATCTTTTTTTTTTTGAGATGGAGTCTTGCTCTGTCGCCCAGGCACTGGAGTGCAATGGCAC
TATCTCAGCTCTCTGCAACTTCTGCGTCCTGGGTTCAAGCAATTCTCCTGCTTCAGTCTGATGAGTAGCT
GGGATTACAGGTGCCTGCCACCACACCCGGCTAATTTTTGTATTTTAGTAGAGACGGGGTTTCACCATGT
TGGCCAGGCTGTCTCAAACTCCTGACCTCAAGCAATCCAATCTCCTTGGCTTCCCAAAGTTCGGGGATTA
CAGGCGTGAGCCACTGTGCTTGGCCTGATCCTTTCTTTAGCTACAAGGTTGAGCTATGGAGAATATGAGA
GTATGAAATATTTTTGGAAGAAAAATTCTGGGAGGAAGGGTCTTTTCTGAGAAAGTGTCATTAAATAGGA
AAAGTATAATTTCCCTTTTGAGCTAGAATTGTATTTGCAATTAGAAGCTTCTCGTTGCAGAAGTCGTTCT
TTGACATTATTCTTTGTTCCTTAAGATTTCCATGAGGACAACTTACAAGGACCTGTATGGCCTCATTTTA
GCTGCTTCAGTGTGTTGGAGCTGTTACTTGCTCCTTCATTTCCTGGGCCTGGTGTGACAGTGGCTACTGA
GCGCCATGGACTACAAGGACGACGATGACAAGGTACCAGGATCTGGGGATTATAAAGATGATGATGATAA
AGGAGGAGGAGGAAGCGGCGGAGGCGGAAGCGGAGGAGGAGGAAGCAAGGAGAAGAGTGCTTGTCCTAAA
GATCCAGCCAAACCTCCGGCCAAGGCACAAGTTGTGGGATGGCCACCGGTGAGATCATACCGGAAGAACG
TGATGGTTTCCTGCCAAAAATCAAGCGGTGGCCCGGAGGCGGCGGCGTTCGTGAAGGTATCAATGGACGG
AGCACCGTACTTGAGGAAAATCGATTTGAGGATGTATAAAGGAGGAGGAGGAAGCGGCGGAGGCGGAAGC
GGAGGAGGAGGAAGCATGAAGGTTGTCCCAGAAAAGAATGCTGTCCGGATACTCTGGGGGCGAGAACGGG
GTGCTCGGGCCATGGGAGCTCAGCGGCTTCTGCAGGAGCTGGTAGAAGATAAAACCCGGTGGATGAAATG
GGAGGGCAAGGTAAGGAAAATGGCTATATTTCACATAGGATTTGTGCTGGTGATGGTAGAATGAGACCTT
AGAATGGGTTAACAGCAGAGAGTTGGGATATATTTATCTTGTGTGGGAGAGTTGACATATCTGACTTAGG
GAGTTGTTTGTAAATTTGAAAGAACTAATGTGCTAGAAATATCTTTTTCCTTTAGAGCTAGACAGTTTTC
CTGAAGGTAATTTAGGTTTATCTCTCTCAATTTGTAGCTTGATCATTGTCTCCAGTTTTTAAGCCTACAC
TGTGAATGCTAATCTAGAATGGTTAATGTGCTTTTGAGATACGGTGAACCATGGTCTACAAATCATGTAT
TTTAACTTTTTTTTTTTTTTTGTCTCCCAGAGAGTAGAACTGCCGGATAGTCCACGCTCTACCTTCTTAT
TGGCCTTCAGCCCAGACAGGTACTCAGTATTTATCTATAACTTAAGATTTGTGATAACAGTGCTTTCTGT
ATATTTGGCCTGGCTTGATCTTCCAAGTCAGTCCCTAAAGTCTCTCTGAAGTACTGTATGAACAGCACTT
TGGCCCCGTGTCGGAAAGGGAAAGAAAGTAGATGAGCAGTGCTAACCTGAAAAATCATGAGAACAAGCAA
AGGAAACTGAGAGGATCAAAACTTGGAAAGTTTCTCAATAACAATCATTTGCCTGTGTGATACAGCTCAC
CAGTGGTATGATGGTTTTTCCAGTGGGAAAAAATATTTTCCGAATGTGGCATGTGTCATTTGGGGACAGT
GTGGACAAGCCAAAAGCTTTTAAAGATCAGAATATTTCTGTTTGTAGATATACTGCCTAACATACAAAGC
TTAGTTTCTTTCATGTTGGGATTGGCAGGTAGCATCAATATTCTATGTCGTCCAAAGTTGATAAGATTGG
TTACCCTTCCACATGCTTCTGAATTCAGTTCTACTCTTTGATTTTCTAGGACTCTCTTAGCCTCCACCCA
TGTGAACCATAATATCTATATTACGGAGGTGAAGACTGGCAAGTGTGTTCATTCCCTGATTGGACACCGC
CGTACTCCATGGTGTGTCACTTTTCATCCCACCATCTCAGGCCTTATTGCTTCTGGCTGCCTAGATGGGG
AGGTTAGGATTTGGGATTTACACGTGAGTATTTCCTTAAGATACCC
